Addgene plasmid #165787: Promoterless TP10
Purpose: Drosphila TP10 poly(a) terminator sequence in promoter grammar, for assembly of no expression control vectors
Depositing lab: Koen Venken. Depositing organization: Baylor College of Medicine. Publication: Multiplexed drug-based selection and counterselection genetic manipulations in Drosophila. Matinyan N, Karkhanis MS, Gonzalez Y, Jain A, Saltzman A, Malovannaya A, Sarrion-Perdigones A, Dierick HA, Venken KJT. Cell Rep. 2021 Sep 14;36(11):109700. doi: 10.1016/j.celrep.2021.109700. PubMed 34525356.
Backbone
  Vector backbone: pUPD
  Backbone size w/o insert (bp): 3057
  Vector type: Insect Expression
Growth in bacteria
  Bacterial resistance: Ampicillin, 100 μg/mL
  Growth temperature: 37°C
  Growth strain: DH10B
  Copy number: High Copy
Gene/Insert
  Gene/Insert name: Promoterless T10
  Species: D. melanogaster (fly)
  Insert size (bp): 666
  Cloning method: Restriction Enzyme; 5′ cloning site unknown (unknown if destroyed); 3′ cloning site unknown (unknown if destroyed)
  Sequencing primers: 5′ unknown
Terms and licenses: Academic/Nonprofit Terms; Industry Terms: Not Available to Industry
Depositor comments: Terminator - Promoter Mimic
How to cite: Promoterless TP10 was a gift from Koen Venken (Addgene plasmid # 165787 ; http://n2t.net/addgene:165787 ; RRID:Addgene_165787)
