[The description below was written by a language model from this plasmid's Addgene catalogue record and pLannotate feature annotations shown in this document.]
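Description:
Promoterless TP10 is a small domestication-level part plasmid built on the pUPD backbone, a GoldenBraid-style entry vector used to hold individual DNA parts for modular assembly. It is catalogued as an insect expression reagent, but it is a bacterial storage plasmid. It replicates at high copy in E. coli from a ColE1/pUC-type origin and is selected with ampicillin through the β-lactamase gene and its native promoter. The backbone also carries an f1 phage origin and remnants of a lacZα cloning region, including the lac promoter, lac operator, CAP binding site and a lacZα fragment. T7 and SP6 phage promoters flank the insert position.

The 666 bp insert is described as a poly(A) terminator sequence (TP10) for use in Drosophila. It is formatted with "promoter grammar", meaning it carries the assembly overhangs normally assigned to promoter parts. This lets a terminator occupy the promoter slot of a transcription unit as a "promoter mimic". Downstream coding parts are then assembled without any driving promoter, giving no-expression control vectors for comparison with promoter-containing constructs.

The record lists the insert species as D. melanogaster. However, automated annotation matches most of the insert region to a fragment of the AcMNPV baculovirus P74 coding sequence, which suggests the terminator region may derive from baculoviral sequence; the record does not resolve this. A short hit to a hornet peptide next to the insert is probably a spurious match. The record does not give the cloning sites. The plasmid comes from a toolkit for drug-based selection and counterselection in Drosophila genetics.
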