Features (pLannotate 1.2.2; 14 found; start..end, strand, type, name):
     16..37      -  protein_bind   CAP binding site: CAP binding activates transcription in the presence of cAMP. E. coli catabolite activator protein
     50..142     -  CDS            lacI (fragment): lac repressor; lacI; The lac repressor binds to the lac operator to inhibit transcription in E. coli. This inhibition can be relieved by adding lactose or isopropyl-β-D-thiogalactopyranoside (IPTG).
    325..913     -  rep_origin     ori: high-copy-number ColE1/pMB1/pBR322/pUC origin of replication
   1084..1944    -  CDS            AmpR: β-lactamase; bla; confers resistance to ampicillin, carbenicillin, and related antibiotics
   1945..2049    -  promoter       AmpR promoter: bla
   2076..2126    +  misc_feature   bom (fragment): basis of mobility region from pBR322
   2127..2582    -  rep_origin     f1 ori (sequence partly withheld): f1 bacteriophage origin of replication; arrow indicates direction of (+) strand synthesis
   2586..2743    -  CDS            lacZα (fragment): LacZα fragment of β-galactosidase; lacZ fragment
   2746..2764    +  promoter       T7 promoter: promoter for bacteriophage T7 RNA polymerase
   2847..3497    +  CDS            P74 (fragment): PIF0_NPVAC - Experimental evidence at protein level: Swiss-Prot protein existence level 1. Plays an essential role for oral infectivity of occlusion- derived virus (ODV) and functions also in host midgut attachment and fusion by binding to a specific host receptor. From Autographa californica nuclear polyhedrosis virus (AcMNPV).
   3540..3602    -  CDS            VESPI_VESMG (fragment): Experimental evidence at protein level: Swiss-Prot protein existence level 1. Shows contractile activity on isolated ileum smooth muscle. From Vespa magnifica (Hornet).
   3614..3632    -  promoter       SP6 promoter: promoter for bacteriophage SP6 RNA polymerase
   3674..3690    -  protein_bind   lac operator: The lac repressor binds to the lac operator to inhibit transcription in E. coli. This inhibition can be relieved by adding lactose or isopropyl-β-D-thiogalactopyranoside (IPTG). lac repressor encoded by lacI
   3698..1       -  promoter       lac promoter (across the origin): promoter for the E. coli lac operon
>Addgene plasmid #165787 | Promoterless TP10 | addgene full sequence | sequence record 335034 | Addgene NGS Result
AGCCTGGGGTGCCTAATGAGTGAGCTAACTCACATTAATTGCGTTGCGCTCACTGCCCGCTTTCCAGTCG
GGAAACCTGTCGTGCCAGCTGCATTAATGAATCGGCCAACGCGCGGGGAGAGGCGGTTTGCGTATTGGGC
GCTCTTCCGCTTCCTCGCTCACTGACTCGCTGCGCTCGGTCGTTCGGCTGCGGCGAGCGGTATCAGCTCA
CTCAAAGGCGGTAATACGGTTATCCACAGAATCAGGGGATAACGCAGGAAAGAACATGTGAGCAAAAGGC
CAGCAAAAGGCCAGGAACCGTAAAAAGGCCGCGTTGCTGGCGTTTTTCCATAGGCTCCGCCCCCCTGACG
AGCATCACAAAAATCGACGCTCAAGTCAGAGGTGGCGAAACCCGACAGGACTATAAAGATACCAGGCGTT
TCCCCCTGGAAGCTCCCTCGTGCGCTCTCCTGTTCCGACCCTGCCGCTTACCGGATACCTGTCCGCCTTT
CTCCCTTCGGGAAGCGTGGCGCTTTCTCATAGCTCACGCTGTAGGTATCTCAGTTCGGTGTAGGTCGTTC
GCTCCAAGCTGGGCTGTGTGCACGAACCCCCCGTTCAGCCCGACCGCTGCGCCTTATCCGGTAACTATCG
TCTTGAGTCCAACCCGGTAAGACACGACTTATCGCCACTGGCAGCAGCCACTGGTAACAGGATTAGCAGA
GCGAGGTATGTAGGCGGTGCTACAGAGTTCTTGAAGTGGTGGCCTAACTACGGCTACACTAGAAGAACAG
TATTTGGTATCTGCGCTCTGCTGAAGCCAGTTACCTTCGGAAAAAGAGTTGGTAGCTCTTGATCCGGCAA
ACAAACCACCGCTGGTAGCGGTGGTTTTTTTGTTTGCAAGCAGCAGATTACGCGCAGAAAAAAAGGATCT
CAAGAAGATCCTTTGATCTTTTCTACGGGGTCTGACGCTCAGTGGAACGAAAACTCACGTTAAGGGATTT
TGGTCATGAGATTATCAAAAAGGATCTTCACCTAGATCCTTTTAAATTAAAAATGAAGTTTTAAATCAAT
CTAAAGTATATATGAGTAAACTTGGTCTGACAGTTACCAATGCTTAATCAGTGAGGCACCTATCTCAGCG
ATCTGTCTATTTCGTTCATCCATAGTTGCCTGACTCCCCGTCGTGTAGATAACTACGATACGGGAGGGCT
TACCATCTGGCCCCAGTGCTGCAATGATACCGCGCGACCCACGCTCACCGGCTCCAGATTTATCAGCAAT
AAACCAGCCAGCCGGAAGGGCCGAGCGCAGAAGTGGTCCTGCAACTTTATCCGCCTCCATCCAGTCTATT
AATTGTTGCCGGGAAGCTAGAGTAAGTAGTTCGCCAGTTAATAGTTTGCGCAACGTTGTTGCCATTGCTA
CAGGCATCGTGGTGTCACGCTCGTCGTTTGGTATGGCTTCATTCAGCTCCGGTTCCCAACGATCAAGGCG
AGTTACATGATCCCCCATGTTGTGCAAAAAAGCGGTTAGCTCCTTCGGTCCTCCGATCGTTGTCAGAAGT
AAGTTGGCCGCAGTGTTATCACTCATGGTTATGGCAGCACTGCATAATTCTCTTACTGTCATGCCATCCG
TAAGATGCTTTTCTGTGACTGGTGAGTACTCAACCAAGTCATTCTGAGAATAGTGTATGCGGCGACCGAG
TTGCTCTTGCCCGGCGTCAATACGGGATAATACCGCGCCACATAGCAGAACTTTAAAAGTGCTCATCATT
GGAAAACGTTCTTCGGGGCGAAAACTCTCAAGGATCTTACCGCTGTTGAGATCCAGTTCGATGTAACCCA
CTCGTGCACCCAACTGATCTTCAGCATCTTTTACTTTCACCAGCGTTTCTGGGTGAGCAAAAACAGGAAG
GCAAAATGCCGCAAAAAAGGGAATAAGGGCGACACGGAAATGTTGAATACTCATACTCTTCCTTTTTCAA
TATTATTGAAGCATTTATCAGGGTTATTGTCTCATGAGCGGATACATATTTGAATGTATTTAGAAAAATA
AACAAATAGGGGTTCCGCGCACATTTCCCCGAAAAGTGCCACCTGATGCGGTGTGAAATACCGCACAGAT
GCGTAAGGAGAAAATACCGCATCAGGAAATTGTAAGCGTTAATATTTTGTTAAAATTCGCGTTAAATTTT
TGTTAAATCAGCTCATTTTTTAACCAATAGGCCGAAATCGGCAAAATCCCTTATAAATCAAAAGAATAGA
CCGAGATAGGGT
[37 nt withheld, positions 2253-2289]
AAAGAACGTGGACTCCAACGTCAAAGGGCGAAAAACCGTCTATCAGGGCGCTGGCCCACTACGTGAACCA
TCACCCT
[91 nt withheld, positions 2367-2457]
G
[124 nt withheld, positions 2459-2582]
CCATTCGCCATTCAGGCTGCGCAACTGTTGGGAAGGGCGATCGGTGCGGGCCTCTTCGCTATTACGCCAG
CTGGCGAAAGGGGGATGTGCTGCAAGGCGATTAAGTTGGGTAACGCCAGGGTTTTCCCAGTCACGACGTT
GTAAAACGACGGCCAGTGAATTGTAATACGACTCACTATAGGGCGAATTGGGCCCGACGTCGCATGCTCC
CGGCCGCCATGGCGGCCGCGGGAATTCGATTGGGCGATGAGTGGTCTCGCATTGTTAACTCGAATCGCTA
TCCAAGCCAGCTCCATTGTCGGCATCGTGCTCATTCTATTGACGCTGGCAGATTTGGTTTTGGCGCTATG
GGACCCGTTCGGTTACAACAACATGTTTCCGCGCGAGTTTCCCGACGACATGTCGCGCACGTTCCTGACT
GCGTACTTTGAGAGTTTCGACAACACCACGTCCAGAGAAATCATAGAGTTTATGCCCGAGTTCTTTTCGG
AAATGGTCGAAACGGACGATGACGCCACGTTTGAATCTCTATTTCATTTATTAGATTATGTGGCATCTTT
AGAAGTTAATTCCGACGGCCAAATGTTAAACTTGGAGGAGGGTGATGAAATTGAGGATTTTGACGAATCT
ACTTTGGTGGGGCAAGCGTTAGCCACTAGCTCGCTATACACTCGCATGGAGTTTATGCAGTACACGTTTA
GGCAAAACACACTATTGTCTATGAACAAAGAAAACAACAATTTTAATCAAATAATCATGGGTTTATTTGC
AACAAACACAATTGTGGCGTTTACAGCATTTGTTATACACACAGAACTCATATTTTTTATATTTTTCGTA
ATCTTCCTAATGATCACATTTTATTACATAATCAAAGAATCGTACGAATATTATAAAACAATTGATTTGT
TATTTTAAAAACGATTCATCTCCCGAGACCACTCATCGCCCAATCACTAGTGAATTCGCGGCCGCCTGCA
GGTCGACCATATGGGAGAGCTCCCAACGCGTTGGATGCATAGCTTGAGTATTCTATAGTGTCACCTAAAT
AGCTTGGCGTAATCATGGTCATAGCTGTTTCCTGTGTGAAATTGTTATCCGCTCACAATTCCACACAACA
TACGAGCCGGAAGCATAAAGTGTAA
